>Addgene plasmid #235495 | pDEST-TDP-43-SUMO2-HA | addgene full sequence | sequence record 470419 | Addgene NGS Result
AATTGTTGCCGGGAAGCTAGAGTAAGTAGTTCGCCAGTTAATAGTTTGCGCAACGTTGTTGCCATTGCTA
CAGGCATCGTGGTGTCACGCTCGTCGTTTGGTATGGCTTCATTCAGCTCCGGTTCCCAACGATCAAGGCG
AGTTACATGATCCCCCATGTTGTGCAAAAAAGCGGTTAGCTCCTTCGGTCCTCCGATCGTTGTCAGAAGT
AAGTTGGCCGCAGTGTTATCACTCATGGTTATGGCAGCACTGCATAATTCTCTTACTGTCATGCCATCCG
TAAGATGCTTTTCTGTGACTGGTGAGTACTCAACCAAGTCATTCTGAGAATAGTGTATGCGGCGACCGAG
TTGCTCTTGCCCGGCGTCAATACGGGATAATACCGCGCCACATAGCAGAACTTTAAAAGTGCTCATCATT
GGAAAACGTTCTTCGGGGCGAAAACTCTCAAGGATCTTACCGCTGTTGAGATCCAGTTCGATGTAACCCA
CTCGTGCACCCAACTGATCTTCAGCATCTTTTACTTTCACCAGCGTTTCTGGGTGAGCAAAAACAGGAAG
GCAAAATGCCGCAAAAAAGGGAATAAGGGCGACACGGAAATGTTGAATACTCATACTCTTCCTTTTTCAA
TATTATTGAAGCATTTATCAGGGTTATTGTCTCATGAGCGGATACATATTTGAATGTATTTAGAAAAATA
AACAAATAGGGGTTCCGCGCACATTTCCCCGAAAAGTGCCACCTGACGTCGACGGATCGGGAGATCTCCC
GATCCCCTATGGTGCACTCTCAGTACAATCTGCTCTGATGCCGCATAGTTAAGCCAGTATCTGCTCCCTG
CTTGTGTGTTGGAGGTCGCTGAGTAGTGCGCGAGCAAAATTTAAGCTACAACAAGGCAAGGCTTGACCGA
CAATTGCATGAAGAATCTGCTTAGGGTTAGGCGTTTTGCGCTGCTTCGCGATGTACGGGCCAGATATACG
CGTTGACATTGATTATTGACTAGTTATTAATAGTAATCAATTACGGGGTCATTAGTTCATAGCCCATATA
TGGAGTTCCGCGTTACATAACTTACGGTAAATGGCCCGCCTGGCTGACCGCCCAACGACCCCCGCCCATT
GACGTCAATAATGACGTATGTTCCCATAGTAACGCCAATAGGGACTTTCCATTGACGTCAATGGGTGGAG
TATTTACGGTAAACTGCCCACTTGGCAGTACATCAAGTGTATCATATGCCAAGTACGCCCCCTATTGACG
TCAATGACGGTAAATGGCCCGCCTGGCATTATGCCCAGTACATGACCTTATGGGACTTTCCTACTTGGCA
GTACATCTACGTATTAGTCATCGCTATTACCATGGTGATGCGGTTTTGGCAGTACATCAATGGGCGTGGA
TAGCGGTTTGACTCACGGGGATTTCCAAGTCTCCACCCCATTGACGTCAATGGGAGTTTGTTTTGGCACC
AAAATCAACGGGACTTTCCAAAATGTCGTAACAACTCCGCCCCATTGACGCAAATGGGCGGTAGGCGTGT
ACGGTGGGAGGTCTATATAAGCAGAGCTCTCTGGCTAACTAGAGAACCCACTGCTTACTGGCTTATCGAA
ATTAATACGACTCACTATAGGGAGACCCAAGCTGGCTAGTTAAGCTATCAACAAGTTTGTACAAAAAAGC
AGGCTATGTCTGAATATATTCGGGTAACCGAAGATGAGAACGATGAGCCCATTGAAATACCATCGGAAGA
CGATGGGACGGTGCTGCTCTCCACGGTTACAGCCCAGTTTCCAGGGGCGTGTGGGCTTCGCTACAGGAAT
CCAGTGTCTCAGTGTATGAGAGGTGTCCGGCTGGTAGAAGGAATTCTGCATGCCCCAGATGCTGGCTGGG
GAAATCTGGTGTATGTTGTCAACTATCCAAAAGATAACAAAAGAAAAATGGATGAGACAGATGCTTCATC
AGCAGTGAAAGTGAAAAGAGCAGTCCAGAAAACATCCGATTTAATAGTGTTGGGTCTCCCATGGAAAACA
ACCGAACAGGACCTGAAAGAGTATTTTAGTACCTTTGGAGAAGTTCTTATGGTGCAGGTCAAGAAAGATC
TTAAGACTGGTCATTCAAAGGGGTTTGGCTTTGTTCGTTTTACGGAATATGAAACACAAGTGAAAGTAAT
GTCACAGCGACATATGATAGATGGACGATGGTGTGACTGCAAACTTCCTAATTCTAAGCAAAGCCAAGAT
GAGCCTTTGAGAAGCAGAAAAGTGTTTGTGGGGCGCTGTACAGAGGACATGACTGAGGATGAGCTGCGGG
AGTTCTTCTCTCAGTACGGGGATGTGATGGATGTCTTCATCCCCAAGCCATTCAGGGCCTTTGCCTTTGT
TACATTTGCAGATGATCAGATTGCGCAGTCTCTTTGTGGAGAGGACTTGATCATTAAAGGAATCAGCGTT
CATATATCCAATGCCGAACCTAAGCACAATAGCAATAGACAGTTAGAAAGAAGTGGAAGATTTGGTGGTA
ATCCAGGTGGCTTTGGGAATCAGGGTGGATTTGGTAATAGCAGAGGGGGTGGAGCTGGTTTGGGAAACAA
TCAAGGTAGTAATATGGGTGGTGGGATGAACTTTGGTGCGTTCAGCATTAATCCAGCCATGATGGCTGCC
GCCCAGGCAGCACTACAGAGCAGTTGGGGTATGATGGGCATGTTAGCCAGCCAGCAGAACCAGTCAGGCC
CATCGGGTAATAACCAAAACCAAGGCAACATGCAGAGGGAGCCAAACCAGGCCTTCGGTTCTGGAAATAA
CTCTTATAGTGGCTCTAATTCTGGTGCAGCAATTGGTTGGGGATCAGCATCCAATGCAGGGTCGGGCAGT
GGTTTTAATGGAGGCTTTGGCTCAAGCATGGATTCTAAGTCTTCTGGCTGGGGAATGATGGACGAAAAGC
CCAAGGAAGGAGTCAAGACTGAGAACAACGATCATATTAATTTGAAGGTGGCGGGGCAGGATGGTTCTGT
GGTGCAGTTTAAGATTAAGAGGCATACACCACTTAGTAAACTAATGAAAGCCTATTGTGAACGACAGGGA
TTGTCAATGAGGCAGATCAGATTCCGATTTGACGGGCAACCAATCAATGAAACAGACACACCTGCACAGT
TGGAAATGGAGGATGAAGATACAATTGATGTGTTCCAACAGCAGACGTACCCATACGACGTACCAGACTA
CGCCTGAACCCAGCTTTCTTGTACAAAGTGGTTGATCTAGAGGGCCCGCGGTTCGAAGGTAAGCCTATCC
CTAACCCTCTCCTCGGTCTCGATTCTACGCGTACCGGTCATCATCACCATCACCATTGAGTTTAAACCCG
CTGATCAGCCTCGACTGTGCCTTCTAGTTGCCAGCCATCTGTTGTTTGCCCCTCCCCCGTGCCTTCCTTG
ACCCTGGAAGGTGCCACTCCCACTGTCCTTTCCTAATAAAATGAGGAAATTGCATCGCATTGTCTGAGTA
GGTGTCATTCTATTCTGGGGGGTGGGGTGGGGCAGGACAGCAAGGGGGAGGATTGGGAAGACAATAGCAG
GCATGCTGGGGATGCGGTGGGCTCTATGGCTTCTGAGGCGGAAAGAACCAGCTGGGGCTCTAGGGGGTAT
CCCC
[124 nt withheld, positions 3645-3768]
C
[91 nt withheld, positions 3770-3860]
A
[49 nt withheld, positions 3862-3910]
CCTTTGACGTTGGAGTCCACGTTCTTT
[37 nt withheld, positions 3938-3974]
ACCCTATCTCGGTCTATTCTTTTGATTTATAAGGGATTTTGCCGATTTCGGCCTATTGGTTAAAAAATGA
GCTGATTTAACAAAAATTTAACGCGAATTAATTCTGTGGAATGTGTGTCAGTTAGGGTGTGGAAAGTCCC
CAGGCTCCCCAGCAGGCAGAAGTATGCAAAGCATGCATCTCAATTAGTCAGCAACCAGGTGTGGAAAGTC
CCCAGGCTCCCCAGCAGGCAGAAGTATGCAAAGCATGCATCTCAATTAGTCAGCAACCATAGTCCCGCCC
CTAACTCCGCCCATCCCGCCCCTAACTCCGCCCAGTTCCGCCCATTCTCCGCCCCATGGCTGACTAATTT
TTTTTATTTATGCAGAGGCCGAGGCCGCCTCTGCCTCTGAGCTATTCCAGAAGTAGTGAGGAGGCTTTTT
TGGAGGCCTAGGCTTTTGCAAAAAGCTCCCGGGAGCTTGTATATCCATTTTCGGATCTGATCAAGAGACA
GGATGAGGATCGTTTCGCATGATTGAACAAGATGGATTGCACGCAGGTTCTCCGGCCGCTTGGGTGGAGA
GGCTATTCGGCTATGACTGGGCACAACAGACAATCGGCTGCTCTGATGCCGCCGTGTTCCGGCTGTCAGC
GCAGGGGCGCCCGGTTCTTTTTGTCAAGACCGACCTGTCCGGTGCCCTGAATGAACTGCAGGACGAGGCA
GCGCGGCTATCGTGGCTGGCCACGACGGGCGTTCCTTGCGCAGCTGTGCTCGACGTTGTCACTGAAGCGG
GAAGGGACTGGCTGCTATTGGGCGAAGTGCCGGGGCAGGATCTCCTGTCATCTCACCTTGCTCCTGCCGA
GAAAGTATCCATCATGGCTGATGCAATGCGGCGGCTGCATACGCTTGATCCGGCTACCTGCCCATTCGAC
CACCAAGCGAAACATCGCATCGAGCGAGCACGTACTCGGATGGAAGCCGGTCTTGTCGATCAGGATGATC
TGGACGAAGAGCATCAGGGGCTCGCGCCAGCCGAACTGTTCGCCAGGCTCAAGGCGCGCATGCCCGACGG
CGAGGATCTCGTCGTGACCCATGGCGATGCCTGCTTGCCGAATATCATGGTGGAAAATGGCCGCTTTTCT
GGATTCATCGACTGTGGCCGGCTGGGTGTGGCGGACCGCTATCAGGACATAGCGTTGGCTACCCGTGATA
TTGCTGAAGAGCTTGGCGGCGAATGGGCTGACCGCTTCCTCGTGCTTTACGGTATCGCCGCTCCCGATTC
GCAGCGCATCGCCTTCTATCGCCTTCTTGACGAGTTCTTCTGAGCGGGACTCTGGGGTTCGCGAAATGAC
CGACCAAGCGACGCCCAACCTGCCATCACGAGATTTCGATTCCACCGCCGCCTTCTATGAAAGGTTGGGC
TTCGGAATCGTTTTCCGGGACGCCGGCTGGATGATCCTCCAGCGCGGGGATCTCATGCTGGAGTTCTTCG
CCCACCCCAACTTGTTTATTGCAGCTTATAATGGTTACAAATAAAGCAATAGCATCACAAATTTCACAAA
TAAAGCATTTTTTTCACTGCATTCTAGTTGTGGTTTGTCCAAACTCATCAATGTATCTTATCATGTCTGT
ATACCGTCGACCTCTAGCTAGAGCTTGGCGTAATCATGGTCATAGCTGTTTCCTGTGTGAAATTGTTATC
CGCTCACAATTCCACACAACATACGAGCCGGAAGCATAAAGTGTAAAGCCTGGGGTGCCTAATGAGTGAG
CTAACTCACATTAATTGCGTTGCGCTCACTGCCCGCTTTCCAGTCGGGAAACCTGTCGTGCCAGCTGCAT
TAATGAATCGGCCAACGCGCGGGGAGAGGCGGTTTGCGTATTGGGCGCTCTTCCGCTTCCTCGCTCACTG
ACTCGCTGCGCTCGGTCGTTCGGCTGCGGCGAGCGGTATCAGCTCACTCAAAGGCGGTAATACGGTTATC
CACAGAATCAGGGGATAACGCAGGAAAGAACATGTGAGCAAAAGGCCAGCAAAAGGCCAGGAACCGTAAA
AAGGCCGCGTTGCTGGCGTTTTTCCATAGGCTCCGCCCCCCTGACGAGCATCACAAAAATCGACGCTCAA
GTCAGAGGTGGCGAAACCCGACAGGACTATAAAGATACCAGGCGTTTCCCCCTGGAAGCTCCCTCGTGCG
CTCTCCTGTTCCGACCCTGCCGCTTACCGGATACCTGTCCGCCTTTCTCCCTTCGGGAAGCGTGGCGCTT
TCTCATAGCTCACGCTGTAGGTATCTCAGTTCGGTGTAGGTCGTTCGCTCCAAGCTGGGCTGTGTGCACG
AACCCCCCGTTCAGCCCGACCGCTGCGCCTTATCCGGTAACTATCGTCTTGAGTCCAACCCGGTAAGACA
CGACTTATCGCCACTGGCAGCAGCCACTGGTAACAGGATTAGCAGAGCGAGGTATGTAGGCGGTGCTACA
GAGTTCTTGAAGTGGTGGCCTAACTACGGCTACACTAGAAGAACAGTATTTGGTATCTGCGCTCTGCTGA
AGCCAGTTACCTTCGGAAAAAGAGTTGGTAGCTCTTGATCCGGCAAACAAACCACCGCTGGTAGCGGTGG
TTTTTTTGTTTGCAAGCAGCAGATTACGCGCAGAAAAAAAGGATCTCAAGAAGATCCTTTGATCTTTTCT
ACGGGGTCTGACGCTCAGTGGAACGAAAACTCACGTTAAGGGATTTTGGTCATGAGATTATCAAAAAGGA
TCTTCACCTAGATCCTTTTAAATTAAAAATGAAGTTTTAAATCAATCTAAAGTATATATGAGTAAACTTG
GTCTGACAGTTACCAATGCTTAATCAGTGAGGCACCTATCTCAGCGATCTGTCTATTTCGTTCATCCATA
GTTGCCTGACTCCCCGTCGTGTAGATAACTACGATACGGGAGGGCTTACCATCTGGCCCCAGTGCTGCAA
TGATACCGCGAGACCCACGCTCACCGGCTCCAGATTTATCAGCAATAAACCAGCCAGCCGGAAGGGCCGA
GCGCAGAAGTGGTCCTGCAACTTTATCCGCCTCCATCCAGTCTATT
Features (pLannotate 1.2.2; 25 found; start..end, strand, type, name):
    615..719     -  promoter       AmpR promoter: bla
    778..830     -  misc_feature   bom (fragment): basis of mobility region from pBR322
    985..1364    +  enhancer       CMV enhancer: human cytomegalovirus immediate early enhancer
   1365..1568    +  promoter       CMV promoter: human cytomegalovirus (CMV) immediate early promoter
   1564..1597    +  LTR            5' LTR (truncated) (fragment): truncated 5' long terminal repeat (LTR) from HIV-1
   1613..1631    +  promoter       T7 promoter: promoter for bacteriophage T7 RNA polymerase
   1661..1685    +  protein_bind   attB1: mutant version of attB; recombination site for the Gateway® BP reaction BP Clonase™
   1686..2927    +  CDS            TARDBP: TADBP_HUMAN - Also known as TDP43. Experimental evidence at protein level: Swiss-Prot protein existence level 1. RNA-binding protein that is involved in various steps of RNA biogenesis and processing (PubMed:23519609). Preferentially binds, via its two RNA recognition motifs RRM1 and RRM2, to GU-repeats on RNA molecules predominantly localized within long introns and in the 3'UTR of mRNAs (PubMed:23519609, PubMed:24240615, PubMed:24464995). In turn, regulates the splicing of many non-coding and protein-coding RNAs including proteins involved in neuronal survival, as well as mRNAs that encode p
   2931..3197    +  CDS            SUMO2: human small ubiquitin-related modifier 2
   3198..3223    +  CDS            HA (fragment): HA (human influenza hemagglutinin) epitope tag
   3228..3252    -  protein_bind   attB2: mutant version of attB; recombination site for the Gateway® BP reaction BP Clonase™
   3278..3319    +  CDS            V5 tag: epitope tag from simian virus 5
   3375..3599    +  polyA_signal   bGH poly(A) signal: bovine growth hormone polyadenylation signal
   3603..3624    +  promoter       SV40 promoter (fragment): SV40 enhancer and early promoter
   3645..4073    +  rep_origin     f1 ori (sequence partly withheld): f1 bacteriophage origin of replication; arrow indicates direction of (+) strand synthesis
   4087..4416    +  promoter       SV40 promoter: SV40 enhancer and early promoter
   4483..5274    +  CDS            neo: KKA2_KLEPN - Also known as kan, nptII. Experimental evidence at protein level: Swiss-Prot protein existence level 1. Resistance to kanamycin, neomycin, paromomycin, ribostamycin, butirosin and gentamicin B. From Klebsiella pneumoniae.
   5300..5458    +  CDS            ble (fragment): BLE_KLEPN - Experimental evidence at protein level: Swiss-Prot protein existence level 1. Binding protein with a strong affinity to the bleomycin family of antibiotics. Binds to CL990; an antimitotic-antibiotic compound. From Klebsiella pneumoniae.
   5453..5574    +  polyA_signal   SV40 poly(A) signal: SV40 polyadenylation signal
   5647..5663    -  protein_bind   lac operator: The lac repressor binds to the lac operator to inhibit transcription in E. coli. This inhibition can be relieved by adding lactose or isopropyl-β-D-thiogalactopyranoside (IPTG). lac repressor encoded by lacI
   5671..5701    -  promoter       lac promoter: promoter for the E. coli lac operon
   5716..5737    -  protein_bind   CAP binding site: CAP binding activates transcription in the presence of cAMP. E. coli catabolite activator protein
   5750..5842    -  CDS            lacI (fragment): lac repressor; lacI; The lac repressor binds to the lac operator to inhibit transcription in E. coli. This inhibition can be relieved by adding lactose or isopropyl-β-D-thiogalactopyranoside (IPTG).
   6025..6613    -  rep_origin     ori: high-copy-number ColE1/pMB1/pBR322/pUC origin of replication
   6784..614     -  CDS            AmpR (across the origin): β-lactamase; bla; confers resistance to ampicillin, carbenicillin, and related antibiotics
