[The description below was written by a language model from this plasmid's Addgene catalogue record and pLannotate feature annotations shown in this document.]
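Description:
pDEST-TDP-43-SUMO2-HA is a mammalian expression plasmid of about 7.0 kb, built in the pDEST40 Gateway destination backbone to express human TDP-43 (TARDBP) as a linear fusion to SUMO2 with a C-terminal HA epitope. It is propagated in E. coli as a high-copy plasmid through a ColE1/pUC-type origin and selected with ampicillin via the β-lactamase gene. An f1 origin is also present, along with small lac-region remnants typical of this backbone family.

The expression cassette is driven by the human cytomegalovirus immediate-early enhancer and promoter, followed by a T7 promoter that could support in vitro transcription. The open reading frame lies between attB1 and attB2 sites, the scars of Gateway recombination. It consists of the TARDBP coding sequence followed almost directly by human SUMO2 and then the HA tag. The HA tag is annotated as a slightly truncated match. A V5 epitope from the backbone lies downstream of attB2, but the record lists only HA as the tag and does not say whether the V5 sequence is translated. Transcripts terminate at the bovine growth hormone polyadenylation signal. A separate SV40 early promoter drives the neomycin phosphotransferase gene with an SV40 poly(A) signal, which allows G418 selection of stably transfected mammalian cells.

Fusing SUMO2 in frame to the C-terminus of TDP-43 yields a constitutively SUMO-linked form of the protein. This fits the associated work on stress-dependent TDP-43 SUMOylation in neuronal function. The HA tag allows the fusion protein to be detected or immunoprecipitated.
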