Addgene plasmid #235495: pDEST-TDP-43-SUMO2-HA
Purpose: Expression of human TDP-43-SUMO2-HA fusion protein
Depositing lab: Maxime Rousseaux. Depositing organization: University of Ottawa. Publication: A stress-dependent TDP-43 SUMOylation program preserves neuronal function. Suk TR, Part CE, Zhang JL, Nguyen TT, Heer MM, Caballero-Gomez A, Grybas VS, McKeever PM, Nguyen B, Ali T, Callaghan SM, Woulfe JM, Robertson J, Rousseaux MWC. Mol Neurodegener. 2025 Mar 28;20(1):38. doi: 10.1186/s13024-025-00826-z. PubMed 40149017.
Backbone
  Vector backbone: pDEST40
  Vector type: Mammalian Expression
Growth in bacteria
  Bacterial resistance: Ampicillin, 100 μg/mL
  Growth temperature: 37°C
  Growth strain: DH5alpha
  Copy number: High Copy
Gene/Insert
  Gene/Insert name: TARDBP (alt name: TDP-43)
  Species: H. sapiens (human)
  Entrez Gene: TARDBP (a.k.a. ALS10, TDP-43)
  Tag / fusion protein: HA (C terminal on insert)
  Cloning method: Gateway Cloning
Terms and licenses: Academic/Nonprofit Terms; Industry Terms
How to cite: pDEST-TDP-43-SUMO2-HA was a gift from Maxime Rousseaux (Addgene plasmid # 235495 ; http://n2t.net/addgene:235495 ; RRID:Addgene_235495)
